Addgene plasmid #193836: SpCas9 TadCBEe
Purpose: Express TadCBEe (with SpCas9) in mammalian cells
Depositing lab: David Liu. Depositing organization: Broad Institute. Publication: Evolution of an adenine base editor into a small, efficient cytosine base editor with low off-target activity. Neugebauer ME, Hsu A, Arbab M, Krasnow NA, McElroy AN, Pandey S, Doman JL, Huang TP, Raguram A, Banskota S, Newby GA, Tolar J, Osborn MJ, Liu DR. Nat Biotechnol. 2022 Nov 10. pii: 10.1038/s41587-022-01533-6. doi: 10.1038/s41587-022-01533-6. PubMed 36357719.
Backbone
  Vector backbone: pCMV with a BR322 origin
  Total vector size (bp): 8780
  Vector type: Mammalian Expression
Growth in bacteria
  Bacterial resistance: Ampicillin, 100 μg/mL
  Growth temperature: 37°C
  Growth strain: DH5alpha
  Copy number: High Copy
Gene/Insert
  Gene/Insert name: TadA-CDe-SpCas9D10A-2xUGI (alt name: TadCBEe)
  Insert size (bp): 5380
Terms and licenses: Academic/Nonprofit Terms; Industry Terms: Not Available to Industry
How to cite: SpCas9 TadCBEe was a gift from David Liu (Addgene plasmid # 193836 ; http://n2t.net/addgene:193836 ; RRID:Addgene_193836)
