[The description below was written by a language model from this plasmid's Addgene catalogue record and pLannotate feature annotations shown in this document.]
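Description:
SpCas9 TadCBEe is a mammalian expression plasmid of about 8.8 kb, built on a pCMV backbone, that encodes the TadCBEe cytosine base editor. It is propagated in E. coli as a high-copy plasmid through a ColE1/pBR322-type origin and selected with ampicillin via the β-lactamase gene and its native promoter. Small remnants of earlier cloning vectors (lac promoter/operator, CAP site, and fragments of lacI, an MCS, an SV40 promoter and bom) are also annotated in the backbone and appear to have no role in the design. No mammalian selection marker is annotated.

The roughly 5.4 kb payload, TadA-CDe-SpCas9D10A-2xUGI, is driven by the human CMV immediate-early enhancer and promoter and terminated by the bovine growth hormone polyadenylation signal. A T7 promoter lies just upstream of the coding region, which could allow in vitro transcription. The fusion begins with a domain annotated as E. coli TadA, the tRNA adenosine deaminase. Here it is the evolved TadA-CDe variant which, according to the associated publication title, derives from an adenine base editor evolved into a cytosine base editor. This is followed by Streptococcus pyogenes Cas9 carrying the D10A mutation, which makes it a nickase. The annotation tool splits the Cas9 into two contiguous segments and labels the first "dCas9(N)". Uracil glycosylase inhibitor from phage PBS2 sits at the C-terminus and blocks uracil excision so that deaminated cytosines are retained. The insert name specifies two UGI copies, although only one is annotated in the feature table. The plasmid carries no guide RNA cassette, so a guide must be supplied separately. The recorded purpose is expressing TadCBEe in mammalian cells, for targeted C-to-T editing.
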