Features (pLannotate 1.2.2; 18 found; start..end, strand, type, name):
    360..563     +  promoter       CMV promoter: human cytomegalovirus (CMV) immediate early promoter
    605..623     +  promoter       T7 promoter: promoter for bacteriophage T7 RNA polymerase
    697..1188    +  CDS            tadA: TADA_ECOLI - Also known as yfhC. Experimental evidence at protein level: Swiss-Prot protein existence level 1. Catalyzes the deamination of adenosine to inosine at the wobble position 34 of tRNA(Arg2). Essential for cell viability. From Escherichia coli (strain K12).
   1291..2892    +  CDS            dCas9(N): N-terminal portion of catalytically inactive Streptococcus pyogenes dCas9 carrying the D10A mutation (Zetsche et al., 2015)
   2893..5387    +  CDS            Cas9(C) (fragment): C-terminal portion of Streptococcus pyogenes Cas9 (Zetsche et al., 2015)
   5701..5949    +  CDS            UGI: UNGI_BPPB2 - Experimental evidence at protein level: Swiss-Prot protein existence level 1. This protein binds specifically and reversibly to the host uracil-DNA glycosylase, preventing removal of uracil residues from PBS2 DNA by the host uracil-excision repair system. From Bacillus phage PBS2 (Bacteriophage PBS2).
   6067..6291    +  polyA_signal   bGH poly(A) signal: bovine growth hormone polyadenylation signal
   6295..6316    +  promoter       SV40 promoter (fragment): SV40 enhancer and early promoter
   6321..6337    +  misc_feature   MCS (fragment): pBluescript multiple cloning site
   6386..6402    -  protein_bind   lac operator: The lac repressor binds to the lac operator to inhibit transcription in E. coli. This inhibition can be relieved by adding lactose or isopropyl-β-D-thiogalactopyranoside (IPTG). lac repressor encoded by lacI
   6410..6440    -  promoter       lac promoter: promoter for the E. coli lac operon
   6455..6476    -  protein_bind   CAP binding site: CAP binding activates transcription in the presence of cAMP. E. coli catabolite activator protein
   6489..6581    -  CDS            lacI (fragment): lac repressor; lacI; The lac repressor binds to the lac operator to inhibit transcription in E. coli. This inhibition can be relieved by adding lactose or isopropyl-β-D-thiogalactopyranoside (IPTG).
   6764..7352    -  rep_origin     ori: high-copy-number ColE1/pMB1/pBR322/pUC origin of replication
   7523..8383    -  CDS            AmpR: β-lactamase; bla; confers resistance to ampicillin, carbenicillin, and related antibiotics
   8384..8488    -  promoter       AmpR promoter: bla
   8559..8603    -  misc_feature   bom (fragment): basis of mobility region from pBR322
   8758..359     +  enhancer       CMV enhancer (across the origin): human cytomegalovirus immediate early enhancer
>Addgene plasmid #193836 | SpCas9 TadCBEe | addgene full sequence | sequence record 379984 | Addgene NGS Result
ATTAATAGTAATCAATTACGGGGTCATTAGTTCATAGCCCATATATGGAGTTCCGCGTTACATAACTTAC
GGTAAATGGCCCGCCTGGCTGACCGCCCAACGACCCCCGCCCATTGACGTCAATAATGACGTATGTTCCC
ATAGTAACGCCAATAGGGACTTTCCATTGACGTCAATGGGTGGAGTATTTACGGTAAACTGCCCACTTGG
CAGTACATCAAGTGTATCATATGCCAAGTACGCCCCCTATTGACGTCAATGACGGTAAATGGCCCGCCTG
GCATTATGCCCAGTACATGACCTTATGGGACTTTCCTACTTGGCAGTACATCTACGTATTAGTCATCGCT
ATTACCATGGTGATGCGGTTTTGGCAGTACATCAATGGGCGTGGATAGCGGTTTGACTCACGGGGATTTC
CAAGTCTCCACCCCATTGACGTCAATGGGAGTTTGTTTTGGCACCAAAATCAACGGGACTTTCCAAAATG
TCGTAACAACTCCGCCCCATTGACGCAAATGGGCGGTAGGCGTGTACGGTGGGAGGTCTATATAAGCAGA
GCTGGTTTAGTGAACCGTCAGATCCGCTAGAGATCCGCGGCCGCTAATACGACTCACTATAGGGAGAGCC
GCCACCATGAAACGGACAGCCGACGGAAGCGAGTTCGAGTCACCAAAGAAGAAGCGGAAAGTCAGTTCTG
AGGTGGAGTTTTCCCACGAGTACTGGATGAGACATGCCCTGACCCTGGCCAAGAGGGCACGGGATGAGAG
GGCGGGGCCTGTGGGAGCCGTGCTGGTGCTGAACAATAGAGTGATCGGCGAGGGCTGGAACAGAGCCATC
GGCCTGCACGACCCAACAGCCCATGCCGAAATTATGGCCCTGAGACAGGGCGGCCTGGTCATGCAGAACC
ACAGACTGATTGACGCCACCCTGTACGTGACATTCGAGCCTTGCGTGATGTGCGCCGGCGCCATGATCAA
CTCTAGGATCGGCCGCGTGGTGTTTGGCGTGAGGAACTCAAAAAGAGGCGCCGCAGGCTCCCTAATGAAC
GTGCTGAACTACCCCGGCATGAATCACCGCGTCGAAATTACCGAGGGAATCCTGGCAGATGAATGTGCCG
CCCTGCTGTGCGATTTCTATCGGATGCCTAGACATGTGTTCAATTCTCAGAAGAAGGCCCAGAGCTCCAT
CAACTCTGGCGGATCTAGCGGAGGATCCTCTGGCAGCGAGACACCAGGAACAAGCGAGTCAGCAACACCA
GAGAGCAGTGGCGGCAGCAGCGGCGGCAGCGACAAGAAGTACAGCATCGGCCTGGCCATCGGCACCAACT
CTGTGGGCTGGGCCGTGATCACCGACGAGTACAAGGTGCCCAGCAAGAAATTCAAGGTGCTGGGCAACAC
CGACCGGCACAGCATCAAGAAGAACCTGATCGGAGCCCTGCTGTTCGACAGCGGCGAAACAGCCGAGGCC
ACCCGGCTGAAGAGAACCGCCAGAAGAAGATACACCAGACGGAAGAACCGGATCTGCTATCTGCAAGAGA
TCTTCAGCAACGAGATGGCCAAGGTGGACGACAGCTTCTTCCACAGACTGGAAGAGTCCTTCCTGGTGGA
AGAGGATAAGAAGCACGAGCGGCACCCCATCTTCGGCAACATCGTGGACGAGGTGGCCTACCACGAGAAG
TACCCCACCATCTACCACCTGAGAAAGAAACTGGTGGACAGCACCGACAAGGCCGACCTGCGGCTGATCT
ATCTGGCCCTGGCCCACATGATCAAGTTCCGGGGCCACTTCCTGATCGAGGGCGACCTGAACCCCGACAA
CAGCGACGTGGACAAGCTGTTCATCCAGCTGGTGCAGACCTACAACCAGCTGTTCGAGGAAAACCCCATC
AACGCCAGCGGCGTGGACGCCAAGGCCATCCTGTCTGCCAGACTGAGCAAGAGCAGACGGCTGGAAAATC
TGATCGCCCAGCTGCCCGGCGAGAAGAAGAATGGCCTGTTCGGAAACCTGATTGCCCTGAGCCTGGGCCT
GACCCCCAACTTCAAGAGCAACTTCGACCTGGCCGAGGATGCCAAACTGCAGCTGAGCAAGGACACCTAC
GACGACGACCTGGACAACCTGCTGGCCCAGATCGGCGACCAGTACGCCGACCTGTTTCTGGCCGCCAAGA
ACCTGTCCGACGCCATCCTGCTGAGCGACATCCTGAGAGTGAACACCGAGATCACCAAGGCCCCCCTGAG
CGCCTCTATGATCAAGAGATACGACGAGCACCACCAGGACCTGACCCTGCTGAAAGCTCTCGTGCGGCAG
CAGCTGCCTGAGAAGTACAAAGAGATTTTCTTCGACCAGAGCAAGAACGGCTACGCCGGCTACATTGACG
GCGGAGCCAGCCAGGAAGAGTTCTACAAGTTCATCAAGCCCATCCTGGAAAAGATGGACGGCACCGAGGA
ACTGCTCGTGAAGCTGAACAGAGAGGACCTGCTGCGGAAGCAGCGGACCTTCGACAACGGCAGCATCCCC
CACCAGATCCACCTGGGAGAGCTGCACGCCATTCTGCGGCGGCAGGAAGATTTTTACCCATTCCTGAAGG
ACAACCGGGAAAAGATCGAGAAGATCCTGACCTTCCGCATCCCCTACTACGTGGGCCCTCTGGCCAGGGG
AAACAGCAGATTCGCCTGGATGACCAGAAAGAGCGAGGAAACCATCACCCCCTGGAACTTCGAGGAAGTG
GTGGACAAGGGCGCTTCCGCCCAGAGCTTCATCGAGCGGATGACCAACTTCGATAAGAACCTGCCCAACG
AGAAGGTGCTGCCCAAGCACAGCCTGCTGTACGAGTACTTCACCGTGTATAACGAGCTGACCAAAGTGAA
ATACGTGACCGAGGGAATGAGAAAGCCCGCCTTCCTGAGCGGCGAGCAGAAAAAGGCCATCGTGGACCTG
CTGTTCAAGACCAACCGGAAAGTGACCGTGAAGCAGCTGAAAGAGGACTACTTCAAGAAAATCGAGTGCT
TCGACTCCGTGGAAATCTCCGGCGTGGAAGATCGGTTCAACGCCTCCCTGGGCACATACCACGATCTGCT
GAAAATTATCAAGGACAAGGACTTCCTGGACAATGAGGAAAACGAGGACATTCTGGAAGATATCGTGCTG
ACCCTGACACTGTTTGAGGACAGAGAGATGATCGAGGAACGGCTGAAAACCTATGCCCACCTGTTCGACG
ACAAAGTGATGAAGCAGCTGAAGCGGCGGAGATACACCGGCTGGGGCAGGCTGAGCCGGAAGCTGATCAA
CGGCATCCGGGACAAGCAGTCCGGCAAGACAATCCTGGATTTCCTGAAGTCCGACGGCTTCGCCAACAGA
AACTTCATGCAGCTGATCCACGACGACAGCCTGACCTTTAAAGAGGACATCCAGAAAGCCCAGGTGTCCG
GCCAGGGCGATAGCCTGCACGAGCACATTGCCAATCTGGCCGGCAGCCCCGCCATTAAGAAGGGCATCCT
GCAGACAGTGAAGGTGGTGGACGAGCTCGTGAAAGTGATGGGCCGGCACAAGCCCGAGAACATCGTGATC
GAAATGGCCAGAGAGAACCAGACCACCCAGAAGGGACAGAAGAACAGCCGCGAGAGAATGAAGCGGATCG
AAGAGGGCATCAAAGAGCTGGGCAGCCAGATCCTGAAAGAACACCCCGTGGAAAACACCCAGCTGCAGAA
CGAGAAGCTGTACCTGTACTACCTGCAGAATGGGCGGGATATGTACGTGGACCAGGAACTGGACATCAAC
CGGCTGTCCGACTACGATGTGGACCATATCGTGCCTCAGAGCTTTCTGAAGGACGACTCCATCGACAACA
AGGTGCTGACCAGAAGCGACAAGAACCGGGGCAAGAGCGACAACGTGCCCTCCGAAGAGGTCGTGAAGAA
GATGAAGAACTACTGGCGGCAGCTGCTGAACGCCAAGCTGATTACCCAGAGAAAGTTCGACAATCTGACC
AAGGCCGAGAGAGGCGGCCTGAGCGAACTGGATAAGGCCGGCTTCATCAAGAGACAGCTGGTGGAAACCC
GGCAGATCACAAAGCACGTGGCACAGATCCTGGACTCCCGGATGAACACTAAGTACGACGAGAATGACAA
GCTGATCCGGGAAGTGAAAGTGATCACCCTGAAGTCCAAGCTGGTGTCCGATTTCCGGAAGGATTTCCAG
TTTTACAAAGTGCGCGAGATCAACAACTACCACCACGCCCACGACGCCTACCTGAACGCCGTCGTGGGAA
CCGCCCTGATCAAAAAGTACCCTAAGCTGGAAAGCGAGTTCGTGTACGGCGACTACAAGGTGTACGACGT
GCGGAAGATGATCGCCAAGAGCGAGCAGGAAATCGGCAAGGCTACCGCCAAGTACTTCTTCTACAGCAAC
ATCATGAACTTTTTCAAGACCGAGATTACCCTGGCCAACGGCGAGATCCGGAAGCGGCCTCTGATCGAGA
CAAACGGCGAAACCGGGGAGATCGTGTGGGATAAGGGCCGGGATTTTGCCACCGTGCGGAAAGTGCTGAG
CATGCCCCAAGTGAATATCGTGAAAAAGACCGAGGTGCAGACAGGCGGCTTCAGCAAAGAGTCTATCCTG
CCCAAGAGGAACAGCGATAAGCTGATCGCCAGAAAGAAGGACTGGGACCCTAAGAAGTACGGCGGCTTCG
ACAGCCCCACCGTGGCCTATTCTGTGCTGGTGGTGGCCAAAGTGGAAAAGGGCAAGTCCAAGAAACTGAA
GAGTGTGAAAGAGCTGCTGGGGATCACCATCATGGAAAGAAGCAGCTTCGAGAAGAATCCCATCGACTTT
CTGGAAGCCAAGGGCTACAAAGAAGTGAAAAAGGACCTGATCATCAAGCTGCCTAAGTACTCCCTGTTCG
AGCTGGAAAACGGCCGGAAGAGAATGCTGGCCTCTGCCGGCGAACTGCAGAAGGGAAACGAACTGGCCCT
GCCCTCCAAATATGTGAACTTCCTGTACCTGGCCAGCCACTATGAGAAGCTGAAGGGCTCCCCCGAGGAT
AATGAGCAGAAACAGCTGTTTGTGGAACAGCACAAGCACTACCTGGACGAGATCATCGAGCAGATCAGCG
AGTTCTCCAAGAGAGTGATCCTGGCCGACGCTAATCTGGACAAAGTGCTGTCCGCCTACAACAAGCACCG
GGATAAGCCCATCAGAGAGCAGGCCGAGAATATCATCCACCTGTTTACCCTGACCAATCTGGGAGCCCCT
GCCGCCTTCAAGTACTTTGACACCACCATCGACCGGAAGAGGTACACCAGCACCAAAGAGGTGCTGGACG
CCACCCTGATCCACCAGAGCATCACCGGCCTGTACGAGACACGGATCGACCTGTCTCAGCTGGGAGGTGA
CAGCGGCGGGAGCGGCGGGAGCGGGGGGAGCACTAATCTGAGCGACATCATTGAGAAGGAGACTGGGAAA
CAGCTGGTCATTCAGGAGTCCATCCTGATGCTGCCTGAGGAGGTGGAGGAAGTGATCGGCAACAAGCCAG
AGTCTGACATCCTGGTGCACACCGCCTACGACGAGTCCACAGATGAGAATGTGATGCTGCTGACCTCTGA
CGCCCCCGAGTATAAGCCTTGGGCCCTGGTCATCCAGGATTCTAACGGCGAGAATAAGATCAAGATGCTG
AGCGGAGGATCCGGAGGATCTGGAGGCAGCACCAACCTGTCTGACATCATCGAGAAGGAGACAGGCAAGC
AGCTGGTCATCCAGGAGAGCATCCTGATGCTGCCCGAAGAAGTCGAAGAAGTGATCGGAAACAAGCCTGA
GAGCGATATCCTGGTCCATACCGCCTACGACGAGAGTACCGACGAAAATGTGATGCTGCTGACATCCGAC
GCCCCAGAGTATAAGCCCTGGGCTCTGGTCATCCAGGATTCCAACGGAGAGAACAAAATCAAAATGCTGT
CTGGCGGCTCAAAAAGAACCGCCGACGGCAGCGAATTCGAGCCCAAGAAGAAGAGGAAAGTCTAACCGGT
CATCATCACCATCACCATTGAGTTTAAACCCGCTGATCAGCCTCGACTGTGCCTTCTAGTTGCCAGCCAT
CTGTTGTTTGCCCCTCCCCCGTGCCTTCCTTGACCCTGGAAGGTGCCACTCCCACTGTCCTTTCCTAATA
AAATGAGGAAATTGCATCGCATTGTCTGAGTAGGTGTCATTCTATTCTGGGGGGTGGGGTGGGGCAGGAC
AGCAAGGGGGAGGATTGGGAAGACAATAGCAGGCATGCTGGGGATGCGGTGGGCTCTATGGCTTCTGAGG
CGGAAAGAACCAGCTGGGGCTCGATACCGTCGACCTCTAGCTAGAGCTTGGCGTAATCATGGTCATAGCT
GTTTCCTGTGTGAAATTGTTATCCGCTCACAATTCCACACAACATACGAGCCGGAAGCATAAAGTGTAAA
GCCTAGGGTGCCTAATGAGTGAGCTAACTCACATTAATTGCGTTGCGCTCACTGCCCGCTTTCCAGTCGG
GAAACCTGTCGTGCCAGCTGCATTAATGAATCGGCCAACGCGCGGGGAGAGGCGGTTTGCGTATTGGGCG
CACTTCCGCTTCCTCGCTCACTGACTCGCTGCGCTCGGTCGTTCGGCTGCGGCGAGCGGTATCAGCTCAC
TCAAAGGCGGTAATACGGTTATCCACAGAATCAGGGGATAACGCAGGAAAGAACATGTGAGCAAAAGGCC
AGCAAAAGGCCAGGAACCGTAAAAAGGCCGCGTTGCTGGCGTTTTTCCATAGGCTCCGCCCCCCTGACGA
GCATCACAAAAATCGACGCTCAAGTCAGAGGTGGCGAAACCCGACAGGACTATAAAGATACCAGGCGTTT
CCCCCTGGAAGCTCCCTCGTGCGCTCTCCTGTTCCGACCCTGCCGCTTACCGGATACCTGTCCGCCTTTC
TCCCTTCGGGAAGCGTGGCGCTTTCTCATAGCTCACGCTGTAGGTATCTCAGTTCGGTGTAGGTCGTTCG
CTCCAAGCTGGGCTGTGTGCACGAACCCCCCGTTCAGCCCGACCGCTGCGCCTTATCCGGTAACTATCGT
CTTGAGTCCAACCCGGTAAGACACGACTTATCGCCACTGGCAGCAGCCACTGGTAACAGGATTAGCAGAG
CGAGGTATGTAGGCGGTGCTACAGAGTTCTTGAAGTGGTGGCCTAACTACGGCTACACTAGAAGAACAGT
ATTTGGTATCTGCGCTCTGCTGAAGCCAGTTACCTTCGGAAAAAGAGTTGGTAGCTCTTGATCCGGCAAA
CAAACCACCGCTGGTAGCGGTGGTTTTTTTGTTTGCAAGCAGCAGATTACGCGCAGAAAAAAAGGATCTC
AAGAAGATCCTTTGATCTTTTCTACGGGGTCTGACACTCAGTGGAACGAAAACTCACGTTAAGGGATTTT
GGTCATGAGATTATCAAAAAGGATCTTCACCTAGATCCTTTTAAATTAAAAATGAAGTTTTAAATCAATC
TAAAGTATATATGAGTAAACTTGGTCTGACAGTTACCAATGCTTAATCAGTGAGGCACCTATCTCAGCGA
TCTGTCTATTTCGTTCATCCATAGTTGCCTGACTCCCCGTCGTGTAGATAACTACGATACGGGAGGGCTT
ACCATCTGGCCCCAGTGCTGCAATGATACCGCGGGACCCACGCTCACCGGCTCCAGATTTATCAGCAATA
AACCAGCCAGCCGGAAGGGCCGAGCGCAGAAGTGGTCCTGCAACTTTATCCGCCTCCATCCAGTCTATTA
ATTGTTGCCGGGAAGCTAGAGTAAGTAGTTCGCCAGTTAATAGTTTGCGCAACGTTGTTGCCATTGCTAC
AGGCATCGTGGTGTCACGCTCGTCGTTTGGTATGGCTTCATTCAGCTCCGGTTCCCAACGATCAAGGCGA
GTTACATGATCCCCCATGTTGTGCAAAAAAGCGGTTAGCTCCTTCGGTCCTCCGATCGTTGTCAGAAGTA
AGTTGGCCGCAGTGTTATCACTCATGGTTATGGCAGCACTGCATAATTCTCTTACTGTCATGCCATCCGT
AAGATGCTTTTCTGTGACTGGTGAGTACTCAACCAAGTCATTCTGAGAATAGTGTATGCGGCGACCGAGT
TGCTCTTGCCCGGCGTCAATACGGGATAATACCGCGCCACATAGCAGAACTTTAAAAGTGCTCATCATTG
GAAAACGTTCTTCGGGGCGAAAACTCTCAAGGATCTTACCGCTGTTGAGATCCAGTTCGATGTAACCCAC
TCGTGCACCCAACTGATCTTCAGCATCTTTTACTTTCACCAGCGTTTCTGGGTGAGCAAAAACAGGAAGG
CAAAATGCCGCAAAAAAGGGAATAAGGGCGACACGGAAATGTTGAATACTCATACTCTTCCTTTTTCAAT
ATTATTGAAGCATTTATCAGGGTTATTGTCTCATGAGCGGATACATATTTGAATGTATTTAGAAAAATAA
ACAAATAGGGGTTCCGCGCACATTTCCCCGAAAAGTGCCACCTGACGTCGACGGATCGGGAGATCGATCT
CCCGATCCCCTAGGGTCGACTCTCAGTACAATCTGCTCTGATGCCGCATAGTTAAGCCAGTATCTGCTCC
CTGCTTGTGTGTTGGAGGTCGCTGAGTAGTGCGCGAGCAAAATTTAAGCTACAACAAGGCAAGGCTTGAC
CGACAATTGCATGAAGAATCTGCTTAGGGTTAGGCGTTTTGCGCTGCTTCGCGATGTACGGGCCAGATAT
ACGCGTTGACATTGATTATTGACTAGTT
